Addgene plasmid #213331: LPAR4-DuET
Purpose: The DuET construct encodes the named human GPCR engineered with a cleaved hemagglutinin signal peptide, a 5' FLAG and a 3' 1D4 epitope tag optimized for expression in mammalian cells and proteomics studies.
Depositing lab: Thomas Sakmar. Depositing organization: Rockefeller University. Publication: Multiplexed selectivity screening of anti-GPCR antibodies. Dahl L, Kotliar IB, Bendes A, Dodig-Crnkovic T, Fromm S, Elofsson A, Uhlen M, Sakmar TP, Schwenk JM. Sci Adv. 2023 May 3;9(18):eadf9297. doi: 10.1126/sciadv.adf9297. Epub 2023 May 3. PubMed 37134173.
Backbone
  Vector backbone: pcDNA 3.1 (+)
  Vector type: Mammalian Expression
Growth in bacteria
  Bacterial resistance: Ampicillin, 100 μg/mL
  Growth temperature: 37°C
  Growth strain: DH5alpha
  Copy number: High Copy
Gene/Insert
  Gene/Insert name: LPAR4 (alt names: Lysophosphatidic acid receptor 4; GPR23, LPA4, P2RY9, P2Y5-LIKE, P2Y9)
  Species: H. sapiens (human)
  Entrez Gene: LPAR4 (a.k.a. GPR23, LPA4, P2RY9, P2Y5-LIKE, P2Y9)
  Promoter: CMV, T7
  Tag / fusion protein: FLAG (N terminal on insert); 1D4 (C terminal on insert)
  Cloning method: Gibson Cloning
Terms and licenses: Academic/Nonprofit Terms; Industry Terms: Not Available to Industry
Depositor comments: Class: A, Family: Lysophospholipid. Ensembl ID: ENSG00000147145, Uniprot ID: Q99677
How to cite: LPAR4-DuET was a gift from Thomas Sakmar (Addgene plasmid # 213331 ; http://n2t.net/addgene:213331 ; RRID:Addgene_213331)
