[The description below was written by a language model from this plasmid's Addgene catalogue record and pLannotate feature annotations shown in this document.]
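Description:
LPAR4-DuET is a mammalian expression plasmid built on the pcDNA 3.1 (+) backbone that carries the human lysophosphatidic acid receptor 4 (LPAR4, also known as GPR23, LPA4 or P2RY9), a class A GPCR of the lysophospholipid receptor family. The sequenced record is 6,650 nt. In bacteria the plasmid is maintained at high copy through a ColE1/pUC-type origin and selected with ampicillin via the β-lactamase gene. An f1 origin is also present. For mammalian cells, the backbone supplies a neomycin phosphotransferase cassette driven by the SV40 enhancer/early promoter and terminated by an SV40 polyadenylation signal, which would allow selection of stable transfectants.

The receptor open reading frame sits downstream of the CMV immediate-early enhancer and promoter and ends at the bovine growth hormone polyadenylation signal. A T7 promoter lies between the CMV promoter and the coding sequence, so the insert could also be transcribed in vitro. According to the catalogue entry, the "DuET" design places a cleavable hemagglutinin signal peptide and a FLAG epitope at the receptor's N terminus and a 1D4 epitope at its C terminus. The signal peptide is removed during processing, leaving the FLAG tag on the mature protein. The feature table detects a short FLAG match immediately upstream of the LPAR4 coding region, consistent with this layout, but it does not annotate the signal peptide or the 1D4 tag. Short hits labelled as HIV-1 LTR, lacI, ble and bom fragments appear to be partial matches to backbone sequence rather than functional elements.

The insert was assembled by Gibson cloning. The dual-tagged construct is intended for expression in mammalian cells and for proteomics work, and the associated study used it for multiplexed selectivity screening of anti-GPCR antibodies.
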