Features (pLannotate 1.2.2; 21 found; start..end, strand, type, name):
   1086..1106    -  CDS            3xFLAG (fragment): three tandem FLAG® epitope tags
   1199..1217    -  promoter       T7 promoter: promoter for bacteriophage T7 RNA polymerase
   1233..1266    -  LTR            5' LTR (truncated) (fragment): truncated 5' long terminal repeat (LTR) from HIV-1
   1262..1465    -  promoter       CMV promoter: human cytomegalovirus (CMV) immediate early promoter
   1466..1845    -  enhancer       CMV enhancer: human cytomegalovirus immediate early enhancer
   2000..2052    +  misc_feature   bom (fragment): basis of mobility region from pBR322
   2111..2215    +  promoter       AmpR promoter: bla
   2216..3076    +  CDS            AmpR: β-lactamase; bla; confers resistance to ampicillin, carbenicillin, and related antibiotics
   3247..3835    +  rep_origin     ori: high-copy-number ColE1/pMB1/pBR322/pUC origin of replication
   4018..4110    +  CDS            lacI (fragment): lac repressor; lacI; The lac repressor binds to the lac operator to inhibit transcription in E. coli. This inhibition can be relieved by adding lactose or isopropyl-β-D-thiogalactopyranoside (IPTG).
   4123..4144    +  protein_bind   CAP binding site: CAP binding activates transcription in the presence of cAMP. E. coli catabolite activator protein
   4159..4189    +  promoter       lac promoter: promoter for the E. coli lac operon
   4197..4213    +  protein_bind   lac operator: The lac repressor binds to the lac operator to inhibit transcription in E. coli. This inhibition can be relieved by adding lactose or isopropyl-β-D-thiogalactopyranoside (IPTG). lac repressor encoded by lacI
   4286..4407    -  polyA_signal   SV40 poly(A) signal: SV40 polyadenylation signal
   4402..4560    -  CDS            ble (fragment): BLE_KLEPN - Experimental evidence at protein level: Swiss-Prot protein existence level 1. Binding protein with a strong affinity to the bleomycin family of antibiotics. Binds to CL990; an antimitotic-antibiotic compound. From Klebsiella pneumoniae.
   4584..5375    -  CDS            neo: KKA2_KLEPN - Also known as kan, nptII. Experimental evidence at protein level: Swiss-Prot protein existence level 1. Resistance to kanamycin, neomycin, paromomycin, ribostamycin, butirosin and gentamicin B. From Klebsiella pneumoniae.
   5442..5771    -  promoter       SV40 promoter: SV40 enhancer and early promoter
   5785..6213    -  rep_origin     f1 ori (sequence partly withheld): f1 bacteriophage origin of replication; arrow indicates direction of (+) strand synthesis
   6234..6255    -  promoter       SV40 promoter (fragment): SV40 enhancer and early promoter
   6259..6483    -  polyA_signal   bGH poly(A) signal: bovine growth hormone polyadenylation signal
   6614..1073    -  CDS            LPAR4 (across the origin): LPAR4_HUMAN - Also known as GPR23, LPA4, P2RY9. Experimental evidence at protein level: Swiss-Prot protein existence level 1. Receptor for lysophosphatidic acid (LPA), a mediator of diverse cellular activities. Transduces a signal by increasing the intracellular calcium ions and by stimulating adenylyl cyclase activity. The rank order of potency for agonists of this receptor is 1- oleoyl- > 1-stearoyl- > 1-palmitoyl- > 1-myristoyl- > 1-alkyl- > 1- alkenyl-LPA. From Homo sapiens (Human).
>Addgene plasmid #213331 | LPAR4-DuET | addgene full sequence | sequence record 430865 | Addgene NGS Result
GTTGTCTGGTCGGACACTTCTTCCTGAATCGCAGGCAGAGAGGGTTTAGTTGTCAGTGGGGTTTCTGTCT
TAAACAGTGATTCCATTCGGATGTGCGCGTTAATGTAGAAGCTCTTCTGAAAACTCTCCAGTGTGAAATA
ATAGATGAAAGGGTCGAAGCAGCAGTTCAGGGTAGCGAGGCACAATGTAATAGGATACATAATCTTAGCG
AACCTTTCCAGGAAGCAGTTGGTGATGGCCTGACTCCGCACCAGTGCATACAGGAAAAGCACAGAATTAT
ACGGCACGAAGCACACAACGAACACCGCCATATGGACTGTGATCATCTTGAGCACTTTCTTCTTATTTGT
GCCGATCTGGGAGAGCGTCGCTGGTTTCCGCAAAGTCCTCAAGACCACGGATGAACAACTCACATTCAGA
ATCAGTGGGATGATAAACCCTACCACTTCTATAAAAATTGTAATCTTTGACAGGTACGTCTTCCAGACTC
GCTTTGAAAAACCCTCGAAACATGTAGTGGTTGCGTTATTCACATTCGTGGTGCTAAACAGAGAAGCAGA
AATACCCCCAGAGAGCACGAGAATCCACACTCCCGCACACACTATAGCGGAGTTCCTTCTGGTGCGGATC
GTTCGTGACCGAAATGGATAGACTATGGCCAGGAACCTGTCCACGCTGATACATGTCAGGAACAGCATGG
ACCCGTAGATATTGGTCAGAAAGGCCGTTCCACTGATTTTGCACAGGGTATCCCCAAATGGCCAGTGCCG
GTTGAAATTGTAGAAGATCTTGAAGGGCAAGGTACAAACGAACAGCAAATCTGAGACGGCAAGGTTGGTA
ATAAAAATGGCGGTTTCGGACCGCATTTTCATCCTAAAGCAGAACACGAACAAGGACACGGAATTTGTAA
TAAGCCCGAGGATGAAAACCACGGAATAAACGGCGCCGTTCAGATTGTACTTAAAGGAATCATCGACTAT
ACAAGTGTTGTTAGCTGTGGCATTGCCCAATCGAGGCCGCAGGGAGCTATTGGAATCCTGGAATTGAAAG
TCAATGAATCGCCGGTCACCCATATCGATGCTGGCGTCATCATCGTCCTTGTAGTCGGCGAATACCAGGC
AGAAGATGTAGCTCAGGGCGATGATCGTCTTCATGGTGGCGCTAAGCTTAAGTTTAAACGCTAGCCAGCT
TGGGTCTCCCTATAGTGAGTCGTATTAATTTCGATAAGCCAGTAAGCAGTGGGTTCTCTAGTTAGCCAGA
GAGCTCTGCTTATATAGACCTCCCACCGTACACGCCTACCGCCCATTTGCGTCAATGGGGCGGAGTTGTT
ACGACATTTTGGAAAGTCCCGTTGATTTTGGTGCCAAAACAAACTCCCATTGACGTCAATGGGGTGGAGA
CTTGGAAATCCCCGTGAGTCAAACCGCTATCCACGCCCATTGATGTACTGCCAAAACCGCATCACCATGG
TAATAGCGATGACTAATACGTAGATGTACTGCCAAGTAGGAAAGTCCCATAAGGTCATGTACTGGGCATA
ATGCCAGGCGGGCCATTTACCGTCATTGACGTCAATAGGGGGCGTACTTGGCATATGATACACTTGATGT
ACTGCCAAGTGGGCAGTTTACCGTAAATACTCCACCCATTGACGTCAATGGAAAGTCCCTATTGGCGTTA
CTATGGGAACATACGTCATTATTGACGTCAATGGGCGGGGGTCGTTGGGCGGTCAGCCAGGCGGGCCATT
TACCGTAAGTTATGTAACGCGGAACTCCATATATGGGCTATGAACTAATGACCCCGTAATTGATTACTAT
TAATAACTAGTCAATAATCAATGTCAACGCGTATATCTGGCCCGTACATCGCGAAGCAGCGCAAAACGCC
TAACCCTAAGCAGATTCTTCATGCAAATGTCGGTCAAGCCTTGCCTTGTTGTAGCTTAAATTTTGCTCGC
GCACTACTCAGCGACCTCCAACACACAAGCAGGGAGCAGATACTGGCTTAACTATGCGGCATCAGAGCAG
ATTGTACTGAGAGTGCACCATAGGGGATCGGGAGATCTCCCGATCCGTCGACGTCAGGTGGCACTTTTCG
GGGAAATGTGCGCGGAACCCCTATTTGTTTATTTTTCTAAATACATTCAAATATGTATCCGCTCATGAGA
CAATAACCCTGATAAATGCTTCAATAATATTGAAAAAGGAAGAGTATGAGTATTCAACATTTCCGTGTCG
CCCTTATTCCCTTTTTTGCGGCATTTTGCCTTCCTGTTTTTGCTCACCCAGAAACGCTGGTGAAAGTAAA
AGATGCTGAAGATCAGTTGGGTGCACGAGTGGGTTACATCGAACTGGATCTCAACAGCGGTAAGATCCTT
GAGAGTTTTCGCCCCGAAGAACGTTTTCCAATGATGAGCACTTTTAAAGTTCTGCTATGTGGCGCGGTAT
TATCCCGTATTGACGCCGGGCAAGAGCAACTCGGTCGCCGCATACACTATTCTCAGAATGACTTGGTTGA
GTACTCACCAGTCACAGAAAAGCATCTTACGGATGGCATGACAGTAAGAGAATTATGCAGTGCTGCCATA
ACCATGAGTGATAACACTGCGGCCAACTTACTTCTGACAACGATCGGAGGACCGAAGGAGCTAACCGCTT
TTTTGCACAACATGGGGGATCATGTAACTCGCCTTGATCGTTGGGAACCGGAGCTGAATGAAGCCATACC
AAACGACGAGCGTGACACCACGATGCCTGTAGCAATGGCAACAACGTTGCGCAAACTATTAACTGGCGAA
CTACTTACTCTAGCTTCCCGGCAACAATTAATAGACTGGATGGAGGCGGATAAAGTTGCAGGACCACTTC
TGCGCTCGGCCCTTCCGGCTGGCTGGTTTATTGCTGATAAATCTGGAGCCGGTGAGCGTGGGTCTCGCGG
TATCATTGCAGCACTGGGGCCAGATGGTAAGCCCTCCCGTATCGTAGTTATCTACACGACGGGGAGTCAG
GCAACTATGGATGAACGAAATAGACAGATCGCTGAGATAGGTGCCTCACTGATTAAGCATTGGTAACTGT
CAGACCAAGTTTACTCATATATACTTTAGATTGATTTAAAACTTCATTTTTAATTTAAAAGGATCTAGGT
GAAGATCCTTTTTGATAATCTCATGACCAAAATCCCTTAACGTGAGTTTTCGTTCCACTGAGCGTCAGAC
CCCGTAGAAAAGATCAAAGGATCTTCTTGAGATCCTTTTTTTCTGCGCGTAATCTGCTGCTTGCAAACAA
AAAAACCACCGCTACCAGCGGTGGTTTGTTTGCCGGATCAAGAGCTACCAACTCTTTTTCCGAAGGTAAC
TGGCTTCAGCAGAGCGCAGATACCAAATACCGTTCTTCTAGTGTAGCCGTAGTTAGGCCACCACTTCAAG
AACTCTGTAGCACCGCCTACATACCTCGCTCTGCTAATCCTGTTACCAGTGGCTGCTGCCAGTGGCGATA
AGTCGTGTCTTACCGGGTTGGACTCAAGACGATAGTTACCGGATAAGGCGCAGCGGTCGGGCTGAACGGG
GGGTTCGTGCACACAGCCCAGCTTGGAGCGAACGACCTACACCGAACTGAGATACCTACAGCGTGAGCTA
TGAGAAAGCGCCACGCTTCCCGAAGGGAGAAAGGCGGACAGGTATCCGGTAAGCGGCAGGGTCGGAACAG
GAGAGCGCACGAGGGAGCTTCCAGGGGGAAACGCCTGGTATCTTTATAGTCCTGTCGGGTTTCGCCACCT
CTGACTTGAGCGTCGATTTTTGTGATGCTCGTCAGGGGGGCGGAGCCTATGGAAAAACGCCAGCAACGCG
GCCTTTTTACGGTTCCTGGCCTTTTGCTGGCCTTTTGCTCACATGTTCTTTCCTGCGTTATCCCCTGATT
CTGTGGATAACCGTATTACCGCCTTTGAGTGAGCTGATACCGCTCGCCGCAGCCGAACGACCGAGCGCAG
CGAGTCAGTGAGCGAGGAAGCGGAAGAGCGCCCAATACGCAAACCGCCTCTCCCCGCGCGTTGGCCGATT
CATTAATGCAGCTGGCACGACAGGTTTCCCGACTGGAAAGCGGGCAGTGAGCGCAACGCAATTAATGTGA
GTTAGCTCACTCATTAGGCACCCCAGGCTTTACACTTTATGCTTCCGGCTCGTATGTTGTGTGGAATTGT
GAGCGGATAACAATTTCACACAGGAAACAGCTATGACCATGATTACGCCAAGCTCTAGCTAGAGGTCGAC
GGTATACAGACATGATAAGATACATTGATGAGTTTGGACAAACCACAACTAGAATGCAGTGAAAAAAATG
CTTTATTTGTGAAATTTGTGATGCTATTGCTTTATTTGTAACCATTATAAGCTGCAATAAACAAGTTGGG
GTGGGCGAAGAACTCCAGCATGAGATCCCCGCGCTGGAGGATCATCCAGCCGGCGTCCCGGAAAACGATT
CCGAAGCCCAACCTTTCATAGAAGGCGGCGGTGGAATCGAAATCTCGTGATGGCAGGTTGGGCGTCGCTT
GGTCGGTCATTTCGAACCCCAGAGTCCCGCTCAGAAGAACTCGTCAAGAAGGCGATAGAAGGCGATGCGC
TGCGAATCGGGAGCGGCGATACCGTAAAGCACGAGGAAGCGGTCAGCCCATTCGCCGCCAAGCTCTTCAG
CAATATCACGGGTAGCCAACGCTATGTCCTGATAGCGGTCCGCCACACCCAGCCGGCCACAGTCGATGAA
TCCAGAAAAGCGGCCATTTTCCACCATGATATTCGGCAAGCAGGCATCGCCATGGGTCACGACGAGATCC
TCGCCGTCGGGCATGCGCGCCTTGAGCCTGGCGAACAGTTCGGCTGGCGCGAGCCCCTGATGCTCTTCGT
CCAGATCATCCTGATCGACAAGACCGGCTTCCATCCGAGTACGTGCTCGCTCGATGCGATGTTTCGCTTG
GTGGTCGAATGGGCAGGTAGCCGGATCAAGCGTATGCAGCCGCCGCATTGCATCAGCCATGATGGATACT
TTCTCGGCAGGAGCAAGGTGAGATGACAGGAGATCCTGCCCCGGCACTTCGCCCAATAGCAGCCAGTCCC
TTCCCGCTTCAGTGACAACGTCGAGCACAGCTGCGCAAGGAACGCCCGTCGTGGCCAGCCACGATAGCCG
CGCTGCCTCGTCCTGCAGTTCATTCAGGGCACCGGACAGGTCGGTCTTGACAAAAAGAACCGGGCGCCCC
TGCGCTGACAGCCGGAACACGGCGGCATCAGAGCAGCCGATTGTCTGTTGTGCCCAGTCATAGCCGAATA
GCCTCTCCACCCAAGCGGCCGGAGAACCTGCGTGCAATCCATCTTGTTCAATCATGCGAAACGATCCTCA
TCCTGTCTCTTGATCAGATCCGAAAATGGATATACAAGCTCCCGGGAGCTTTTTGCAAAAGCCTAGGCCT
CCAAAAAAGCCTCCTCACTACTTCTGGAATAGCTCAGAGGCAGAGGCGGCCTCGGCCTCTGCATAAATAA
AAAAAATTAGTCAGCCATGGGGCGGAGAATGGGCGGAACTGGGCGGAGTTAGGGGCGGGATGGGCGGAGT
TAGGGGCGGGACTATGGTTGCTGACTAATTGAGATGCATGCTTTGCATACTTCTGCCTGCTGGGGAGCCT
GGGGACTTTCCACACCTGGTTGCTGACTAATTGAGATGCATGCTTTGCATACTTCTGCCTGCTGGGGAGC
CTGGGGACTTTCCACACCCTAACTGACACACATTCCACAGAATTAATTCGCGTTAAATTTTTGTTAAATC
AGCTCATTTTTTAACCAATAGGCCGAAATCGGCAAAATCCCTTATAAATCAAAAGAATAGACCGAGATAG
GGT
[37 nt withheld, positions 5884-5920]
AAAGAACGTGGACTCCAACGTCAAAGG
[49 nt withheld, positions 5948-5996]
T
[91 nt withheld, positions 5998-6088]
G
[124 nt withheld, positions 6090-6213]
GGGGATACCCCCTAGAGCCCCAGCTGGTTCTTTCCGCCTCAGAAGCCATAGAGCCCACCGCATCCCCAGC
ATGCCTGCTATTGTCTTCCCAATCCTCCCCCTTGCTGTCCTGCCCCACCCCACCCCCCAGAATAGAATGA
CACCTACTCAGACAATGCGATGCAATTTCCTCATTTTATTAGGAAAGGACAGTGGGAGTGGCACCTTCCA
GGGTCAAGGAAGGCACGGGGGAGGGGCAAACAACAGATGGCTGGCAACTAGAAGGCACAGTCGAGGCTGA
TCAGCGGGTTTAAACGGGCCCTCTAGACTCGAGTTAGGCAGGGGCCACCTGAGAAGTCTCGGTCTTAGAC
ACGGTGGTGCTGGCCTCATCGAATTCACCGGTGCGTCCACCGGTATCGATAAAGGTACTTTCCAGCATCA
GTTCACCGCCATTGTTT
